>Addgene plasmid #63094 | Frt-hspB3 | depositor full sequence | sequence record 104500 | Full Sequence
GACGGATCGGGAGATCTCCCGATCCCCTATGGTGCACTCTCAGTACAATCTGCTCTGATGCCGCATAGTT
AAGCCAGTATCTGCTCCCTGCTTGTGTGTTGGAGGTCGCTGAGTAGTGCGCGAGCAAAATTTAAGCTACA
ACAAGGCAAGGCTTGACCGACAATTGCATGAAGAATCTGCTTAGGGTTAGGCGTTTTGCGCTGCTTCGCG
ATGTACGGGCCAGATATACGCGTTGACATTGATTATTGACTAGTTATTAATAGTAATCAATTACGGGGTC
ATTAGTTCATAGCCCATATATGGAGTTCCGCGTTACATAACTTACGGTAAATGGCCCGCCTGGCTGACCG
CCCAACGACCCCCGCCCATTGACGTCAATAATGACGTATGTTCCCATAGTAACGCCAATAGGGACTTTCC
ATTGACGTCAATGGGTGGAGTATTTACGGTAAACTGCCCACTTGGCAGTACATCAAGTGTATCATATGCC
AAGTACGCCCCCTATTGACGTCAATGACGGTAAATGGCCCGCCTGGCATTATGCCCAGTACATGACCTTA
TGGGACTTTCCTACTTGGCAGTACATCTACGTATTAGTCATCGCTATTACCATGGTGATGCGGTTTTGGC
AGTACATCAATGGGCGTGGATAGCGGTTTGACTCACGGGGATTTCCAAGTCTCCACCCCATTGACGTCAA
TGGGAGTTTGTTTTGGCACCAAAATCAACGGGACTTTCCAAAATGTCGTAACAACTCCGCCCCATTGACG
CAAATGGGCGGTAGGCGTGTACGGTGGGAGGTCTATATAAGCAGAGCTCTCCCTATCAGTGATAGAGATC
TCCCTATCAGTGATAGAGATCGTCGACGAGCTCGTTTAGTGAACCGTCAGATCGCCTGGAGACGCCATCC
ACGCTGTTTTGACCTCCATAGAAGACACCGGGACCGATCCAGCCTCCGGACTCTAGCGTTTAAACTTAAG
CTTGGTACCGAGCTCGGATCCAAAAGCGGCCGCACCATGGCAAAAATCATTTTGAGGCACCTCATAGAGA
TTCCAGTGCGTTACCAGGAAGAGTTTGAAGCTCGAGGTCTAGAAGACTGCAGGCTGGATCATGCTTTATA
TGCACTGCCTGGGCCAACCATCGTGGACCTGAGGAAAACCAGGGCAGCGCAGTCTCCTCCAGTGGACTCA
GCGGCAGAGACGCCACCCCGAGAAGGCAAATCCCACTTTCAGATCCTGCTGGACGTGGTCCAGTTCCTCC
CTGAAGACATCATCATTCAGACCTTCGAAGGCTGGCTACTGATAAAAGCACAACACGGAACCAGAATGGA
TGAGCACGGTTTTATCTCAAGAAGCTTCACCCGACAGTACAAACTACCAGATGGCGTGGAAATCAAAGAT
TTGTCTGCAGTCCTCTGTCATGATGGAATTTTGGTGGTGGAAGTAAAGGATCCAGTTGGGACTAAGTGAC
ATCGTATCGGTTCCTGTTCAGAACGCGCCAAAATCGAGTCTAGAGGGCCCGTTTAAACCCGCTGATCAGC
CTCGACTGTGCCTTCTAGTTGCCAGCCATCTGTTGTTTGCCCCTCCCCCGTGCCTTCCTTGACCCTGGAA
GGTGCCACTCCCACTGTCCTTTCCTAATAAAATGAGGAAATTGCATCGCATTGTCTGAGTAGGTGTCATT
CTATTCTGGGGGGTGGGGTGGGGCAGGACAGCAAGGGGGAGGATTGGGAAGACAATAGCAGGCATGCTGG
GGATGCGGTGGGCTCTATGGCTTCTGAGGCGGAAAGAACCAGCTGGGGCTCTAGGGGGTATCCCC
[124 nt withheld, positions 1816-1939]
C
[91 nt withheld, positions 1941-2031]
AGGGTGATGGTTCACGTACCTAGAAGTTCCTATTCCGAAGTTCCTATTCTCTAGAAAGTATAGGAACTTC
CTTGGCCAAAAAGCCTGAACTCACCGCGACGTCTGTCGAGAAGTTTCTGATCGAAAAGTTCGACAGCGTC
TCCGACCTGATGCAGCTCTCGGAGGGCGAAGAATCTCGTGCTTTCAGCTTCGATGTAGGAGGGCGTGGAT
ATGTCCTGCGGGTAAATAGCTGCGCCGATGGTTTCTACAAAGATCGTTATGTTTATCGGCACTTTGCATC
GGCCGCGCTCCCGATTCCGGAAGTGCTTGACATTGGGGAATTCAGCGAGAGCCTGACCTATTGCATCTCC
CGCCGTGCACAGGGTGTCACGTTGCAAGACCTGCCTGAAACCGAACTGCCCGCTGTTCTGCAGCCGGTCG
CGGAGGCCATGGATGCGATCGCTGCGGCCGATCTTAGCCAGACGAGCGGGTTCGGCCCATTCGGACCGCA
AGGAATCGGTCAATACACTACATGGCGTGATTTCATATGCGCGATTGCTGATCCCCATGTGTATCACTGG
CAAACTGTGATGGACGACACCGTCAGTGCGTCCGTCGCGCAGGCTCTCGATGAGCTGATGCTTTGGGCCG
AGGACTGCCCCGAAGTCCGGCACCTCGTGCACGCGGATTTCGGCTCCAACAATGTCCTGACGGACAATGG
CCGCATAACAGCGGTCATTGACTGGAGCGAGGCGATGTTCGGGGATTCCCAATACGAGGTCGCCAACATC
TTCTTCTGGAGGCCGTGGTTGGCTTGTATGGAGCAGCAGACGCGCTACTTCGAGCGGAGGCATCCGGAGC
TTGCAGGATCGCCGCGGCTCCGGGCGTATATGCTCCGCATTGGTCTTGACCAACTCTATCAGAGCTTGGT
TGACGGCAATTTCGATGATGCAGCTTGGGCGCAGGGTCGATGCGACGCAATCGTCCGATCCGGAGCCGGG
ACTGTCGGGCGTACACAAATCGCCCGCAGAAGCGCGGCCGTCTGGACCGATGGCTGTGTAGAAGTACTCG
CCGATAGTGGAAACCGACGCCCCAGCACTCGTCCGAGGGCAAAGGAATAGCACGTACTACGAGATTTCGA
TTCCACCGCCGCCTTCTATGAAAGGTTGGGCTTCGGAATCGTTTTCCGGGACGCCGGCTGGATGATCCTC
CAGCGCGGGGATCTCATGCTGGAGTTCTTCGCCCACCCCAACTTGTTTATTGCAGCTTATAATGGTTACA
AATAAAGCAATAGCATCACAAATTTCACAAATAAAGCATTTTTTTCACTGCATTCTAGTTGTGGTTTGTC
CAAACTCATCAATGTATCTTATCATGTCTGTATACCGTCGACCTCTAGCTAGAGCTTGGCGTAATCATGG
TCATAGCTGTTTCCTGTGTGAAATTGTTATCCGCTCACAATTCCACACAACATACGAGCCGGAAGCATAA
AGTGTAAAGCCTGGGGTGCCTAATGAGTGAGCTAACTCACATTAATTGCGTTGCGCTCACTGCCCGCTTT
CCAGTCGGGAAACCTGTCGTGCCAGCTGCATTAATGAATCGGCCAACGCGCGGGGAGAGGCGGTTTGCGT
ATTGGGCGCTCTTCCGCTTCCTCGCTCACTGACTCGCTGCGCTCGGTCGTTCGGCTGCGGCGAGCGGTAT
CAGCTCACTCAAAGGCGGTAATACGGTTATCCACAGAATCAGGGGATAACGCAGGAAAGAACATGTGAGC
AAAAGGCCAGCAAAAGGCCAGGAACCGTAAAAAGGCCGCGTTGCTGGCGTTTTTCCATAGGCTCCGCCCC
CCTGACGAGCATCACAAAAATCGACGCTCAAGTCAGAGGTGGCGAAACCCGACAGGACTATAAAGATACC
AGGCGTTTCCCCCTGGAAGCTCCCTCGTGCGCTCTCCTGTTCCGACCCTGCCGCTTACCGGATACCTGTC
CGCCTTTCTCCCTTCGGGAAGCGTGGCGCTTTCTCATAGCTCACGCTGTAGGTATCTCAGTTCGGTGTAG
GTCGTTCGCTCCAAGCTGGGCTGTGTGCACGAACCCCCCGTTCAGCCCGACCGCTGCGCCTTATCCGGTA
ACTATCGTCTTGAGTCCAACCCGGTAAGACACGACTTATCGCCACTGGCAGCAGCCACTGGTAACAGGAT
TAGCAGAGCGAGGTATGTAGGCGGTGCTACAGAGTTCTTGAAGTGGTGGCCTAACTACGGCTACACTAGA
AGAACAGTATTTGGTATCTGCGCTCTGCTGAAGCCAGTTACCTTCGGAAAAAGAGTTGGTAGCTCTTGAT
CCGGCAAACAAACCACCGCTGGTAGCGGTGGTTTTTTTGTTTGCAAGCAGCAGATTACGCGCAGAAAAAA
AGGATCTCAAGAAGATCCTTTGATCTTTTCTACGGGGTCTGACGCTCAGTGGAACGAAAACTCACGTTAA
GGGATTTTGGTCATGAGATTATCAAAAAGGATCTTCACCTAGATCCTTTTAAATTAAAAATGAAGTTTTA
AATCAATCTAAAGTATATATGAGTAAACTTGGTCTGACAGTTACCAATGCTTAATCAGTGAGGCACCTAT
CTCAGCGATCTGTCTATTTCGTTCATCCATAGTTGCCTGACTCCCCGTCGTGTAGATAACTACGATACGG
GAGGGCTTACCATCTGGCCCCAGTGCTGCAATGATACCGCGAGACCCACGCTCACCGGCTCCAGATTTAT
CAGCAATAAACCAGCCAGCCGGAAGGGCCGAGCGCAGAAGTGGTCCTGCAACTTTATCCGCCTCCATCCA
GTCTATTAATTGTTGCCGGGAAGCTAGAGTAAGTAGTTCGCCAGTTAATAGTTTGCGCAACGTTGTTGCC
ATTGCTACAGGCATCGTGGTGTCACGCTCGTCGTTTGGTATGGCTTCATTCAGCTCCGGTTCCCAACGAT
CAAGGCGAGTTACATGATCCCCCATGTTGTGCAAAAAAGCGGTTAGCTCCTTCGGTCCTCCGATCGTTGT
CAGAAGTAAGTTGGCCGCAGTGTTATCACTCATGGTTATGGCAGCACTGCATAATTCTCTTACTGTCATG
CCATCCGTAAGATGCTTTTCTGTGACTGGTGAGTACTCAACCAAGTCATTCTGAGAATAGTGTATGCGGC
GACCGAGTTGCTCTTGCCCGGCGTCAATACGGGATAATACCGCGCCACATAGCAGAACTTTAAAAGTGCT
CATCATTGGAAAACGTTCTTCGGGGCGAAAACTCTCAAGGATCTTACCGCTGTTGAGATCCAGTTCGATG
TAACCCACTCGTGCACCCAACTGATCTTCAGCATCTTTTACTTTCACCAGCGTTTCTGGGTGAGCAAAAA
CAGGAAGGCAAAATGCCGCAAAAAAGGGAATAAGGGCGACACGGAAATGTTGAATACTCATACTCTTCCT
TTTTCAATATTATTGAAGCATTTATCAGGGTTATTGTCTCATGAGCGGATACATATTTGAATGTATTTAG
AAAAATAAACAAATAGGGGTTCCGCGCACATTTCCCCGAAAAGTGCCACCTGACGTC
Features (pLannotate 1.2.2; 21 found; start..end, strand, type, name):
     28..80      -  misc_feature   bom (fragment): basis of mobility region from pBR322
    235..614     +  enhancer       CMV enhancer: human cytomegalovirus immediate early enhancer
    615..818     +  promoter       CMV promoter: human cytomegalovirus (CMV) immediate early promoter
    820..839     +  promoter       PLtetO-1 promoter (fragment): modified phage lambda PL promoter with tet operator sites (Lutz and Bujard, 1997)
    841..860     +  promoter       PLtetO-1 promoter (fragment): modified phage lambda PL promoter with tet operator sites (Lutz and Bujard, 1997)
    868..901     +  promoter       TRE3GV promoter (fragment): 3rd-generation Tet-responsive promoter that can be activated by binding of Tet-On® 3G, optimized for retroviral and lentiviral vectors
   1017..1466    +  CDS            HSPB3: HSPB3_HUMAN - Also known as HSP27, HSPL27. Experimental evidence at protein level: Swiss-Prot protein existence level 1. Inhibitor of actin polymerization. From Homo sapiens (Human).
   1546..1770    +  polyA_signal   bGH poly(A) signal: bovine growth hormone polyadenylation signal
   1774..1795    +  promoter       SV40 promoter (fragment): SV40 enhancer and early promoter
   1816..2049    +  rep_origin     f1 ori (fragment) (sequence partly withheld): f1 bacteriophage origin of replication; arrow indicates direction of (+) strand synthesis
   2054..2101    +  protein_bind   FRT: FLP-mediated recombination occurs in the 8-bp core sequence TCTAGAAA (Turan and Bode, 2011). FLP recombinase from the Saccharomyces cerevisiae 2μ plasmid
   2109..3131    +  CDS            HygR: aminoglycoside phosphotransferase from E. coli; aph(4)-Ia; confers resistance to hygromycin
   3141..3266    +  CDS            ble (fragment): BLE_KLEPN - Experimental evidence at protein level: Swiss-Prot protein existence level 1. Binding protein with a strong affinity to the bleomycin family of antibiotics. Binds to CL990; an antimitotic-antibiotic compound. From Klebsiella pneumoniae.
   3261..3382    +  polyA_signal   SV40 poly(A) signal: SV40 polyadenylation signal
   3455..3471    -  protein_bind   lac operator: The lac repressor binds to the lac operator to inhibit transcription in E. coli. This inhibition can be relieved by adding lactose or isopropyl-β-D-thiogalactopyranoside (IPTG). lac repressor encoded by lacI
   3479..3509    -  promoter       lac promoter: promoter for the E. coli lac operon
   3524..3545    -  protein_bind   CAP binding site: CAP binding activates transcription in the presence of cAMP. E. coli catabolite activator protein
   3558..3650    -  CDS            lacI (fragment): lac repressor; lacI; The lac repressor binds to the lac operator to inhibit transcription in E. coli. This inhibition can be relieved by adding lactose or isopropyl-β-D-thiogalactopyranoside (IPTG).
   3833..4421    -  rep_origin     ori: high-copy-number ColE1/pMB1/pBR322/pUC origin of replication
   4592..5452    -  CDS            AmpR: β-lactamase; bla; confers resistance to ampicillin, carbenicillin, and related antibiotics
   5453..5557    -  promoter       AmpR promoter: bla
