[The description below was written by a language model from this plasmid's Addgene catalogue record and pLannotate feature annotations shown in this document.]
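Description:
Frt-hspB3 is a 5,588-nt mammalian expression plasmid carrying the human small heat shock protein HSPB3. The backbone is recorded as pCMV. It is propagated in E. coli through a high-copy ColE1/pUC-type origin and selected with ampicillin via the bla gene and its own promoter. The HSPB3 coding sequence lies downstream of the human cytomegalovirus immediate-early enhancer and promoter and is followed by the bovine growth hormone polyadenylation signal. No epitope tag or reporter is annotated, so the protein appears to be expressed untagged. Between the CMV promoter and the insert, the annotation detects two short tet-operator-like fragments. This suggests a tetracycline-repressor-regulated CMV promoter that would allow inducible expression in cells supplying the Tet repressor, but the catalogue entry lists the promoter only as CMV and does not confirm this.

Downstream of the expression cassette, an FRT site sits directly in front of a hygromycin resistance gene, which ends with an SV40 polyadenylation signal. This matches the recorded backbone modification placing FRT at the N-terminal side of HygroB. Only a very short SV40 promoter fragment is annotated upstream, so the hygromycin gene appears to have no functional promoter on the plasmid. This layout is typical of FLP-mediated integration systems, in which recombination into a genomic FRT site in a suitable host line places the marker behind a resident promoter. Hygromycin resistance would then report correct single-copy insertion. The remaining annotations, including partial f1 ori, ble, lacI and lac promoter/operator segments, are backbone remnants. The stated purpose is expression of HSPB3 in mammalian cells, and the associated work compared HSPB family chaperones as suppressors of polyglutamine aggregation.
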