Addgene plasmid #63094: Frt-hspB3
Purpose: Expression of HSPB3 (small HSP) in mammalian cells
Depositing lab: Harm Kampinga. Depositing organization: University Medical Center Groningen. Publication: HSPB7 is the most potent polyQ aggregation suppressor within the HSPB family of molecular chaperones. Vos MJ, Zijlstra MP, Kanon B, van Waarde-Verhagen MA, Brunt ER, Oosterveld-Hut HM, Carra S, Sibon OC, Kampinga HH. Hum Mol Genet. 2010 Dec 1;19(23):4677-93. doi: 10.1093/hmg/ddq398. Epub 2010 Sep 15. PubMed 20843828.
Backbone
  Vector backbone: pCMV
  Modifications to backbone: FRT is N-term on HygroB
  Vector type: Mammalian Expression
Growth in bacteria
  Bacterial resistance: Ampicillin, 100 μg/mL
  Growth temperature: 37°C
  Growth strain: DH5alpha
  Copy number: Unknown
Gene/Insert
  Gene/Insert name: hspb3
  Species: H. sapiens (human)
  Entrez Gene: HSPB3 (a.k.a. DHMN2C, HMN2C, HSPL27)
  Promoter: CMV
  Cloning method: Unknown
  Sequencing primers: 5′ CMV-F; 3′ BGH-rev
Terms and licenses: Academic/Nonprofit Terms; Industry Terms: Not Available to Industry
How to cite: Frt-hspB3 was a gift from Harm Kampinga (Addgene plasmid # 63094 ; http://n2t.net/addgene:63094 ; RRID:Addgene_63094)
