>Addgene plasmid #63094 | Frt-hspB3 | addgene partial sequence | sequence record 106949 | CMV-F 5'-CGCAAATGGGCGGTAGGCGTG-3'
CCTATCAGTGATAGAGATCTCCCTATCAGTGATAGAGATCGTCGACGAGCTCGTTTAGTGAACCGTCAGA
TCGCCTGGAGACGCCATCCACGCTGTTTTGACCTCCATAGAAGACACCGGGACCGATCCAGCCTCCGGAC
TCTAGCGTTTAAACTTAAGCTTGGTACCGAGCTCGGATCCAAAAGCGGCCGCACCATGGCAAAAATCATT
TTGAGGCACCTCATAGAGATTCCAGTGCGTTACCAGGAAGAGTTTGAAGCTCGAGGTCTAGAAGACTGCA
GGCTGGATCATGCTTTATATGCACTGCCTGGGCCAACCATCGTGGACCTGAGGAAAACCAGGGCAGCGCA
GTCTCCTCCAGTGGACTCAGCGGCAGAGACGCCACCCCGAGAAGGCAAATCCCACTTTCAGATCCTGCTG
GACGTGGTCCAGTTCCTCCCTGAAGACATCATCATTCAGACCTTCGAAGGCTGGCTACTGATAAAAGCAC
AACACGGAACCAGAATGGATGAGCACGGTTTTATCTCAAGAAGCTTCACCCGACAGTACAAACTACCAGA
TGGCGTGGAAATCAAAGATTTGTCTGCAGTCCTCTGTCATGATGGAATTTTGGTGGTGGAAGTAAAGGAT
CCAGTTGGGACTAAGTGACATCGTATCGGTTCCTGTTCAGAACGCGCCAAAATCGAGTCTAGAGGGCCCG
TTTAAACCCGCTGATCAGCCTCGACTGTGCCTTCTAGTTGCCAGCCATCTGTTGTTTGCCCCTCCCCCGT
GCCTTCCTTGACCCTGGAAGGTGCCACTCCCACTGTCCTTTCCTAATAAAATGAGGAAATTGCATCGCAT
TGTCTGAGTAGGTGTCATTCTATTCTGG
