>Addgene plasmid #63094 | Frt-hspB3 | addgene partial sequence | sequence record 107346 | BGH-rev 5'-TAGAAGGCACAGTCGAGG-3'
ACTCGATTTTGGCGCGTTCTGAACAGGAACCGATACGATGTCACTTAGTCCCAACTGGATCCTTTACTTC
CACCACCAAAATTCCATCATGACAGAGGACTGCAGACAAATCTTTGATTTCCACGCCATCTGGTAGTTTG
TACTGTCGGGTGAAGCTTCTTGAGATAAAACCGTGCTCATCCATTCTGGTTCCGTGTTGTGCTTTTATCA
GTAGCCAGCCTTCGAAGGTCTGAATGATGATGTCTTCAGGGAGGAACTGGACCACGTCCAGCAGGATCTG
AAAGTGGGATTTGCCTTCTCGGGGTGGCGTCTCTGCCGCTGAGTCCACTGGAGGAGACTGCGCTGCCCTG
GTTTTCCTCAGGTCCACGATGGTTGGCCCAGGCAGTGCATATAAAGCATGATCCAGCCTGCAGTCTTCTA
GACCTCGAGCTTCAAACTCTTCCTGGTAACGCACTGGAATCTCTATGAGGTGCCTCAAAATGATTTTTGC
CATGGTGCGGCCGCTTTTGGATCCGAGCTCGGTACCAAGCTTAAGTTTAAACGCTAGAGTCCGGAGGCTG
GATCGGTCCCGGTGTCTTCTATGGAGGTCAAAACAGCGTGGATGGCGTCTCCAGGCGATCTGACGGTTCA
CTAAACGAGCTCGTCGACGATCTCTATCACTGATAGGGAGATCTCTATCACTGATAGGGAGAGCTCTGCT
TATATAGACCTCCCACCGTACACGCCTACCGCCCATTTGCGTCAATGGGGCGGAGTTGTTACGACATTTT
GGAAAGTCCCGTTGATTTTGGTGCCAAAACAAACTCCCATTGACGTCAATGGGGTGGAGACTTGGAAATC
CCCGTGAGTCAAACCGCTATCCACGCCCATTGATGTACTGCCAA
